>Addgene plasmid #214539 | AiP1772 - pAAV-AiE2403m-minBG-SYFP2-WPRE-BGHpA | addgene full sequence | sequence record 469226 | Addgene NGS Result
TTGAGATCCTTTTTTTCTGCGCGTAATCTGCTGCTTGCAAACAAAAAAACCACCGCTACCAGCGGTGGTT
TGTTTGCCGGATCAAGAGCTACCAACTCTTTTTCCGAAGGTAACTGGCTTCAGCAGAGCGCAGATACCAA
ATACTGTTCTTCTAGTGTAGCCGTAGTTAGGCCACCACTTCAAGAACTCTGTAGCACCGCCTACATACCT
CGCTCTGCTAATCCTGTTACCAGTGGCTGCTGCCAGTGGCGATAAGTCGTGTCTTACCGGGTTGGACTCA
AGACGATAGTTACCGGATAAGGCGCAGCGGTCGGGCTGAACGGGGGGTTCGTGCACACAGCCCAGCTTGG
AGCGAACGACCTACACCGAACTGAGATACCTACAGCGTGAGCTATGAGAAAGCGCCACGCTTCCCGAAGG
GAGAAAGGCGGACAGGTATCCGGTAAGCGGCAGGGTCGGAACAGGAGAGCGCACGAGGGAGCTTCCAGGG
GGAAACGCCTGGTATCTTTATAGTCCTGTCGGGTTTCGCCACCTCTGACTTGAGCGTCGATTTTTGTGAT
GCTCGTCAGGGGGGCGGAGCCTATGGAAAAACGCCAGCAACGCGGCCTTTTTACGGTTCCTGGCCTTTTG
CTGGCCTTTTGCTCACATGTCCTGCAGGCAGCTGCGCGCTCGCTCGCTCACTGAGGCCGCCCGGGCGTCG
GGCGACCTTTGGTCGCCCGGCCTCAGTGAGCGAGCGAGCGCGCAGAGAGGGAGTGGCCAACTCCATCACT
AGGGGTTCCTGCGGCCGCACGCGTTGTAAGAGTAATAATCGGCATGACAAAGGGGTAGCAACCCACAGGT
TGAGAACTGCTGATGTAGAGAAATCAAAAACACGGGGCAACTTCATCCACAGACACTTCACAGAGAATTC
TTAGGAAACACCAAAGGCATTTGTATGAGACAACAATCCTTCAAGTCTAAACTCATCATTTCCTGAACCC
AGGCTATTGTGAATGAGGAAAAGAAGCTGATAAAGGGTGGCCAGTTGCTTCAGCCAGCAACGTGCTTGTC
ACCATGCCTGACAACCTGAGTTTCCTTCCCAGAACCAACGTAGTGGAAGGAACAGACTAACTCCCACAGG
TTTTCCTTACACCTCCACACATGTGTTGCGACACATGGCACTGTTGTGCATCTGTGCTTACCCACATACC
TAGGAACACAGTAAGTGAATCCAATTTAAGGGTTTTTTTTTTTCAGGATCAGCAAATCACGGGTCAAATC
GTAGCTCTGCCACCGACCGTCACCCTCTGAGCTAGCTCCTTCAACCCTCTCTCTGCCTTTAACTTCTACT
GTCTATAAAGATAATGGCAATATATATCCCATAAGGATACTGGAGGGATCGGAGCTCGGGCTGGGCATAA
AAGTCAGGGCAGAGCCATCTATTGCTTACATTTGCTTCTGGGATCCAGATCTTTCGAAGCTAGCGCTACC
GGTCGCCACCATGGTGAGCAAGGGCGAGGAGCTGTTCACCGGGGTGGTGCCCATCCTGGTCGAGCTGGAC
GGCGACGTAAACGGCCACAAGTTCAGCGTGTCCGGCGAGGGCGAGGGCGATGCCACCTACGGCAAGCTGA
CCCTGAAGCTGATCTGCACCACCGGCAAGCTGCCCGTGCCCTGGCCCACCCTCGTGACCACCCTGGGCTA
CGGCGTGCAGTGCTTCGCCCGCTACCCCGACCACATGAAGCAGCACGACTTCTTCAAGTCCGCCATGCCC
GAAGGCTACGTCCAGGAGCGCACCATCTTCTTCAAGGACGACGGCAACTACAAGACCCGCGCCGAGGTGA
AGTTCGAGGGCGACACCCTGGTGAACCGCATCGAGCTGAAGGGCATCGACTTCAAGGAGGACGGCAACAT
CCTGGGGCACAAGCTGGAGTACAACTACAACAGCCACAACGTCTATATCACCGCCGACAAGCAGAAGAAC
GGCATCAAGGCCAACTTCAAGATCCGCCACAACATCGAGGACGGCGGCGTGCAGCTCGCCGACCACTACC
AGCAGAACACCCCCATCGGCGACGGCCCCGTGCTGCTGCCCGACAACCACTACCTGAGCTACCAGTCCAA
GCTGAGCAAAGACCCCAACGAGAAGCGCGATCACATGGTCCTGCTGGAGTTCGTGACCGCCGCCGGGATC
ACTCTCGGCATGGACGAGCTGTACAAGTAAGTCGACGGCGCGCCGCGGCCGCGAATTCGATATCATAATC
AACCTCTGGATTACAAAATTTGTGAAAGATTGACTGGTATTCTTAACTATGTTGCTCCTTTTACGCTATG
TGGATACGCTGCTTTAATGCCTTTGTATCATGCTATTGCTTCCCGTATGGCTTTCATTTTCTCCTCCTTG
TATAAATCCTGGTTAGTTCTTGCCACGGCGGAACTCATCGCCGCCTGCCTTGCCCGCTGCTGGACAGGGG
CTCGGCTGTTGGGCACTGACAATTCCGTGGCTCGAGAGATCTTCGACTGTGCCTTCTAGTTGCCAGCCAT
CTGTTGTTTGCCCCTCCCCCGTGCCTTCCTTGACCCTGGAAGGTGCCACTCCCACTGTCCTTTCCTAATA
AAATGAGGAAATTGCATCGCATTGTCTGAGTAGGTGTCATTCTATTCTGGGGGGTGGGGTGGGGCAGGAC
AGCAAGGGGGAGGATTGGGAAGACAATAGCAGGCATGAGATCTCACGTGCGGACCGAGCGGCCGCAGGAA
CCCCTAGTGATGGAGTTGGCCACTCCCTCTCTGCGCGCTCGCTCGCTCACTGAGGCCGGGCGACCAAAGG
TCGCCCGACGCCCGGGCTTTGCCCGGGCGGCCTCAGTGAGCGAGCGAGCGCGCAGCTGCCTGCAGGGGCG
CCTGATGCGGTATTTTCTCCTTACGCATCTGTGCGGTATTTCACACCGCATA
[95 nt withheld, positions 2923-3017]
T
[46 nt withheld, positions 3019-3064]
C
[141 nt withheld, positions 3066-3206]
CCTTTGACGTTGGAGTCCACGTTCTTT
[37 nt withheld, positions 3234-3270]
ACTCTATCTCGGGCTATTCTTTTGATTTATAAGGGATTTTGCCGATTTCGGTCTATTGGTTAAAAAATGA
GCTGATTTAACAAAAATTTAACGCGAATTTTAACAAAATATTAACGTTTACAATTTTATGGTGCACTCTC
AGTACAATCTGCTCTGATGCCGCATAGTTAAGCCAGCCCCGACACCCGCCAACACCCGCTGACGCGCCCT
GACGGGCTTGTCTGCTCCCGGCATCCGCTTACAGACAAGCTGTGACCGTCTCCGGGAGCTGCATGTGTCA
GAGGTTTTCACCGTCATCACCGAAACGCGCGAGACGAAAGGGCCTCGTGATACGCCTATTTTTATAGGTT
AATGTCATGATAATAATGGTTTCTTAGACGTCAGGTGGCACTTTTCGGGGAAATGTGCGCGGAACCCCTA
TTTGTTTATTTTTCTAAATACATTCAAATATGTATCCGCTCATGAGACAATAACCCTGATAAATGCTTCA
ATAATATTGAAAAAGGAAGAGTATGAGTATTCAACATTTCCGTGTCGCCCTTATTCCCTTTTTTGCGGCA
TTTTGCCTTCCTGTTTTTGCTCACCCAGAAACGCTGGTGAAAGTAAAAGATGCTGAAGATCAGTTGGGTG
CACGAGTGGGTTACATCGAACTGGATCTCAACAGCGGTAAGATCCTTGAGAGTTTTCGCCCCGAAGAACG
TTTTCCAATGATGAGCACTTTTAAAGTTCTGCTATGTGGCGCGGTATTATCCCGTATTGACGCCGGGCAA
GAGCAACTCGGTCGCCGCATACACTATTCTCAGAATGACTTGGTTGAGTACTCACCAGTCACAGAAAAGC
ATCTTACGGATGGCATGACAGTAAGAGAATTATGCAGTGCTGCCATAACCATGAGTGATAACACTGCGGC
CAACTTACTTCTGACAACGATCGGAGGACCGAAGGAGCTAACCGCTTTTTTGCACAACATGGGGGATCAT
GTAACTCGCCTTGATCGTTGGGAACCGGAGCTGAATGAAGCCATACCAAACGACGAGCGTGACACCACGA
TGCCTGTAGCAATGGCAACAACGTTGCGCAAACTATTAACTGGCGAACTACTTACTCTAGCTTCCCGGCA
ACAATTAATAGACTGGATGGAGGCGGATAAAGTTGCAGGACCACTTCTGCGCTCGGCCCTTCCGGCTGGC
TGGTTTATTGCTGATAAATCTGGAGCCGGTGAGCGTGGGTCTCGCGGTATCATTGCAGCACTGGGGCCAG
ATGGTAAGCCCTCCCGTATCGTAGTTATCTACACGACGGGGAGTCAGGCAACTATGGATGAACGAAATAG
ACAGATCGCTGAGATAGGTGCCTCACTGATTAAGCATTGGTAACTGTCAGACCAAGTTTACTCATATATA
CTTTAGATTGATTTAAAACTTCATTTTTAATTTAAAAGGATCTAGGTGAAGATCCTTTTTGATAATCTCA
TGACCAAAATCCCTTAACGTGAGTTTTCGTTCCACTGAGCGTCAGACCCCGTAGAAAAGATCAAAGGATC
TTC
Features (pLannotate 1.2.2; 14 found; start..end, strand, type, name):
      1..589     +  rep_origin     ori: high-copy-number ColE1/pMB1/pBR322/pUC origin of replication
    662..689     +  repeat_region  AAV2 ITR (fragment): inverted terminal repeat of adeno-associated virus serotype 2 inverted
    718..745     +  repeat_region  AAV2 ITR (fragment): inverted terminal repeat of adeno-associated virus serotype 2 inverted
   1481..2197    +  CDS            SYFP2: SYFP2 is a basic (constitutively fluorescent) yellow fluorescent protein published in 2006, derived from Aequorea victoria. It is reported to be a very rapidly-maturing monomer with moderate acid sensitivity.
   2237..2394    +  misc_feature   WPRE (fragment): woodchuck hepatitis virus posttranscriptional regulatory element
   2400..2480    +  misc_feature   WPRE (fragment): woodchuck hepatitis virus posttranscriptional regulatory element
   2497..2608    +  polyA_signal   bGH poly(A) signal: bovine growth hormone polyadenylation signal
   2726..2866    +  repeat_region  AAV2 ITR: inverted terminal repeat of adeno-associated virus serotype 2 inverted
   2871..2922    -  misc_feature   bom (fragment): basis of mobility region from pBR322
   2941..3396    +  rep_origin     f1 ori (sequence partly withheld): f1 bacteriophage origin of replication; arrow indicates direction of (+) strand synthesis
   3397..3446    -  misc_feature   bom (fragment): basis of mobility region from pBR322
   3548..3583    -  CDS            rop (fragment): Rop protein, which maintains plasmids at low copy number; rop
   3678..3782    +  promoter       AmpR promoter: bla
   3783..4643    +  CDS            AmpR: β-lactamase; bla; confers resistance to ampicillin, carbenicillin, and related antibiotics
