>Addgene plasmid #214539 | AiP1772 - pAAV-AiE2403m-minBG-SYFP2-WPRE-BGHpA Sequencing Result | analyzer sequence | sequence record 433050
CCGATTATTACTCTTACAACGCGTGCGGCCGCAGGAACCCCTAGTGATGGAGTTGGCCACTCCCTCTCTG
CGCGCTCGCTCGCTCACTGAGGCCGGGCGACCAAAGGTCGCCCGACGCCCGGGCGGCCTCAGTGAGCGAG
CGAGCGCGCAGCTGCCTGCAGGACATGTGAGCAAAAGGCCAGCAAAAGGCCAGGAACCGTAAAAAGGCCG
CGTTGCTGGCGTTTTTCCATAGGCTCCGCCCCCCTGACGAGCATCACAAAAATCGACGCTCAAGTCAGAG
GTGGCGAAACCCGACAGGACTATAAAGATACCAGGCGTTTCCCCCTGGAAGCTCCCTCGTGCGCTCTCCT
GTTCCGACCCTGCCGCTTACCGGATACCTGTCCGCCTTTCTCCCTTCGGGAAGCGTGGCGCTTTCTCATA
GCTCACGCTGTAGGTATCTCAGTTCGGTGTAGGTCGTTCGCTCCAAGCTGGGCTGTGTGCACGAACCCCC
CGTTCAGCCCGACCGCTGCGCCTTATCCGGTAACTATCGTCTTGAGTCCAACCCGGTAAGACACGACTTA
TCGCCACTGGCAGCAGCCACTGGTAACAGGATTAGCAGAGCGAGGTATGTAGGCGGTGCTACAGAGTTCT
TGAAGTGGTGGCCTAACTACGGCTACACTAGAAGAACAGTATTTGGTATCTGCGCTCTGCTGAAGCCAGT
TACCTTCGGAAAAAGAGTTGGTAGCTCTTGATCCGGCAAACAAACCACCGCTGGTAGCGGTGGTTTTTTT
GTTTGCAAGCAGCAGATTACGCGCAGAAAAAAAGGATCTCAAGAAGATCCTTTGATCTTTTCTACGGGGT
CTGACGCTCAGTGGAACGAAAACTCACGTTAAGGGATTTTGGTCATGAGATTATCAAAAAGGATCTTCAC
CTAGATCCTTTTAAATTAAAAATGAAGTTTTAAATCAATCTAAAGTATATATGAGTAAACTTGGTCTGAC
AGTTACCAATGCTTAATCAGTGAGGCACCTATCTCAGCGATCTGTCTATTTCGTTCATCCATAGTTGCCT
GACTCCCCGTCGTGTAGATAACTACGATACGGGAGGGCTTACCATCTGGCCCCAGTGCTGCAATGATACC
GCGAGACCCACGCTCACCGGCTCCAGATTTATCAGCAATAAACCAGCCAGCCGGAAGGGCCGAGCGCAGA
AGTGGTCCTGCAACTTTATCCGCCTCCATCCAGTCTATTAATTGTTGCCGGGAAGCTAGAGTAAGTAGTT
CGCCAGTTAATAGTTTGCGCAACGTTGTTGCCATTGCTACAGGCATCGTGGTGTCACGCTCGTCGTTTGG
TATGGCTTCATTCAGCTCCGGTTCCCAACGATCAAGGCGAGTTACATGATCCCCCATGTTGTGCAAAAAA
GCGGTTAGCTCCTTCGGTCCTCCGATCGTTGTCAGAAGTAAGTTGGCCGCAGTGTTATCACTCATGGTTA
TGGCAGCACTGCATAATTCTCTTACTGTCATGCCATCCGTAAGATGCTTTTCTGTGACTGGTGAGTACTC
AACCAAGTCATTCTGAGAATAGTGTATGCGGCGACCGAGTTGCTCTTGCCCGGCGTCAATACGGGATAAT
ACCGCGCCACATAGCAGAACTTTAAAAGTGCTCATCATTGGAAAACGTTCTTCGGGGCGAAAACTCTCAA
GGATCTTACCGCTGTTGAGATCCAGTTCGATGTAACCCACTCGTGCACCCAACTGATCTTCAGCATCTTT
TACTTTCACCAGCGTTTCTGGGTGAGCAAAAACAGGAAGGCAAAATGCCGCAAAAAAGGGAATAAGGGCG
ACACGGAAATGTTGAATACTCATACTCTTCCTTTTTCAATATTATTGAAGCATTTATCAGGGTTATTGTC
TCATGAGCGGATACATATTTGAATGTATTTAGAAAAATAAACAAATAGGGGTTCCGCGCACATTTCCCCG
AAAAGTGCCACCTGACGTCTAAGAAACCATTATTATCATGACATTAACCTATAAAAATAGGCGTATCACG
AGGCCCTTTCGTCTCGCGCGTTTCGGTGATGACGGTGAAAACCTCTGACACATGCAGCTCCCGGAGACGG
TCACAGCTTGTCTGTAAGCGGATGCCGGGAGCAGACAAGCCCGTCAGGGCGCGTCAGCGGGTGTTGGCGG
GTGTCGGGGCTGGCTTAACTATGCGGCATCAGAGCAGATTGTACTGAGAGTGCACCATAAAATTGTAAAC
GTTAATATTTTGTTAAAATTCGCGTTAAATTTTTGTTAAATCAGCTCATTTTTTAACCAATAGACCGAAA
TCGGCAAAATCCCTTATAAATCAAAAGAATAGCCCGAGATAGAGT
[37 nt withheld, positions 2356-2392]
AAAGAACGTGGACTCCAACGTCAAAGG
[141 nt withheld, positions 2420-2560]
G
[46 nt withheld, positions 2562-2607]
A
[95 nt withheld, positions 2609-2703]
TATGCGGTGTGAAATACCGCACAGATGCGTAAGGAGAAAATACCGCATCAGGCGCCCCTGCAGGCAGCTG
CGCGCTCGCTCGCTCACTGAGGCCGCCCGGGCAAAGCCCGGGCGTCGGGCGACCTTTGGTCGCCCGGCCT
CAGTGAGCGAGCGAGCGCGCAGAGAGGGAGTGGCCAACTCCATCACTAGGGGTTCCTGCGGCCGCTCGGT
CCGCACGTGAGATCTCATGCCTGCTATTGTCTTCCCAATCCTCCCCCTTGCTGTCCTGCCCCACCCCACC
CCCCAGAATAGAATGACACCTACTCAGACAATGCGATGCAATTTCCTCATTTTATTAGGAAAGGACAGTG
GGAGTGGCACCTTCCAGGGTCAAGGAAGGCACGGGGGAGGGGCAAACAACAGATGGCTGGCAACTAGAAG
GCACAGTCGAAGATCTCTCGAGCCACGGAATTGTCAGTGCCCAACAGCCGAGCCCCTGTCCAGCAGCGGG
CAAGGCAGGCGGCGATGAGTTCCGCCGTGGCAAGAACTAACCAGGATTTATACAAGGAGGAGAAAATGAA
AGCCATACGGGAAGCAATAGCATGATACAAAGGCATTAAAGCAGCGTATCCACATAGCGTAAAAGGAGCA
ACATAGTTAAGAATACCAGTCAATCTTTCACAAATTTTGTAATCCAGAGGTTGATTATGATATCGAATTC
GCGGCCGCGGCGCGCCGTCGACTTACTTGTACAGCTCGTCCATGCCGAGAGTGATCCCGGCGGCGGTCAC
GAACTCCAGCAGGACCATGTGATCGCGCTTCTCGTTGGGGTCTTTGCTCAGCTTGGACTGGTAGCTCAGG
TAGTGGTTGTCGGGCAGCAGCACGGGGCCGTCGCCGATGGGGGTGTTCTGCTGGTAGTGGTCGGCGAGCT
GCACGCCGCCGTCCTCGATGTTGTGGCGGATCTTGAAGTTGGCCTTGATGCCGTTCTTCTGCTTGTCGGC
GGTGATATAGACGTTGTGGCTGTTGTAGTTGTACTCCAGCTTGTGCCCCAGGATGTTGCCGTCCTCCTTG
AAGTCGATGCCCTTCAGCTCGATGCGGTTCACCAGGGTGTCGCCCTCGAACTTCACCTCGGCGCGGGTCT
TGTAGTTGCCGTCGTCCTTGAAGAAGATGGTGCGCTCCTGGACGTAGCCTTCGGGCATGGCGGACTTGAA
GAAGTCGTGCTGCTTCATGTGGTCGGGGTAGCGGGCGAAGCACTGCACGCCGTAGCCCAGGGTGGTCACG
AGGGTGGGCCAGGGCACGGGCAGCTTGCCGGTGGTGCAGATCAGCTTCAGGGTCAGCTTGCCGTAGGTGG
CATCGCCCTCGCCCTCGCCGGACACGCTGAACTTGTGGCCGTTTACGTCGCCGTCCAGCTCGACCAGGAT
GGGCACCACCCCGGTGAACAGCTCCTCGCCCTTGCTCACCATGGTGGCGACCGGTAGCGCTAGCTTCGAA
AGATCTGGATCCCAGAAGCAAATGTAAGCAATAGATGGCTCTGCCCTGACTTTTATGCCCAGCCCGAGCT
CCGA
Features (pLannotate 1.2.2; 14 found; start..end, strand, type, name):
     68..95      -  repeat_region  AAV2 ITR (fragment): inverted terminal repeat of adeno-associated virus serotype 2 inverted
    124..151     -  repeat_region  AAV2 ITR (fragment): inverted terminal repeat of adeno-associated virus serotype 2 inverted
    224..812     -  rep_origin     ori: high-copy-number ColE1/pMB1/pBR322/pUC origin of replication
    983..1843    -  CDS            AmpR: β-lactamase; bla; confers resistance to ampicillin, carbenicillin, and related antibiotics
   1844..1948    -  promoter       AmpR promoter: bla
   2043..2078    +  CDS            rop (fragment): Rop protein, which maintains plasmids at low copy number; rop
   2180..2229    +  misc_feature   bom (fragment): basis of mobility region from pBR322
   2230..2685    -  rep_origin     f1 ori (sequence partly withheld): f1 bacteriophage origin of replication; arrow indicates direction of (+) strand synthesis
   2704..2755    +  misc_feature   bom (fragment): basis of mobility region from pBR322
   2760..2900    -  repeat_region  AAV2 ITR: inverted terminal repeat of adeno-associated virus serotype 2 inverted
   3018..3129    -  polyA_signal   bGH poly(A) signal: bovine growth hormone polyadenylation signal
   3146..3226    -  misc_feature   WPRE (fragment): woodchuck hepatitis virus posttranscriptional regulatory element
   3232..3389    -  misc_feature   WPRE (fragment): woodchuck hepatitis virus posttranscriptional regulatory element
   3429..4145    -  CDS            SYFP2: SYFP2 is a basic (constitutively fluorescent) yellow fluorescent protein published in 2006, derived from Aequorea victoria. It is reported to be a very rapidly-maturing monomer with moderate acid sensitivity.
