[The description below was written by a language model from this plasmid's Addgene catalogue record and pLannotate feature annotations shown in this document.]
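Description:
AiP1772 - pAAV-AiE2403m-minBG-SYFP2-WPRE-BGHpA is an AAV transfer plasmid built on a pAAV2 backbone, intended for packaging a recombinant AAV genome that reports the activity of a candidate brain enhancer. In bacteria it replicates from a high-copy ColE1/pUC-type origin and is selected with ampicillin through the bla gene and its own promoter. An f1 phage origin and short remnants of the pBR322 bom and rop regions are also present in the backbone.

The payload sits between AAV2 inverted terminal repeats, which supply the signals for replication and encapsidation of the vector genome. One ITR is annotated intact, whereas the other is detected only as two short fragments, which may reflect the difficulty of sequencing and annotating these repeats. Within the cassette, the enhancer AiE2403m is placed upstream of minBG, a minimal promoter (by its name, beta-globin derived) that has little activity alone, so transcription depends on the enhancer and should follow its cell-type specificity. Neither the enhancer nor minBG is annotated in the feature tables, but an unannotated stretch between the left ITR and the reporter is where they would lie. The reporter is SYFP2, a rapidly maturing monomeric yellow fluorescent protein. It is followed by a WPRE, annotated as two fragments and possibly a shortened form, to boost transcript stability and expression, and then by the bovine growth hormone polyadenylation signal.

The record describes the enhancer as designed to drive AAV-mediated transgene expression in specific populations of brain cells, but does not state which ones. A second, shorter sequence record carries the same annotated features in the opposite orientation and appears to lack part of the region upstream of SYFP2.
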