Addgene plasmid #214539: AiP1772 - pAAV-AiE2403m-minBG-SYFP2-WPRE-BGHpA
Purpose: AiE2403m is an enhancer sequence, designed to drive AAV-mediated transgene expression in specific populations of brain cells
Depositing lab: Allen Institute for Brain Science & Bosiljka Tasic. Depositing organization: Allen Institute. Publication: A suite of enhancer AAVs and transgenic mouse lines for genetic access to cortical cell types. Ben-Simon Y, Hooper M, Narayan S, Daigle TL, Dwivedi D, Way SW, Oster A, Stafford DA, Mich JK, Taormina MJ, Martinez RA, Opitz-Araya X, Roth JR, Alexander JR, Allen S, Amster A, Arbuckle J, Ayala A, Baker PM, Bakken TE, Barcelli T, Barta S, Bendrick J, Bertagnolli D, Bielstein C, Bishwakarma P, Bowlus J, Boyer G, Brouner K, Casian B, Casper T, Chakka AB, Chakrabarty R, Chance RK, Chavan S, Clark M, Colbert K, Collman F, Daniel S, Departee M, DiValentin P, Donadio N, Dotson N, Egdorf T, Fliss T, Gabitto M, Garcia J, Gary A, Gasperini M, Gloe J, Goldy J, Gore BB, Graybuck L, Greisman N, Haeseleer F, Halterman C, Haradon Z, Hastings SD, Helback O, Ho W, Hockemeyer D, Huang C, Huff S, Hunker A, Johansen N, Jones D, Juneau Z, Kalmbach B, Kannan M, Khem S, Kussick E, Kutsal R, Larsen R, Lee C, Lee AY, Leibly M, Lenz GH, Li S, Liang E, Lusk N, Madigan Z, Malloy J, Malone J, McCue R, Melchor J, Mollenkopf T, Moosman S, Morin E, Newman D, Ng L, Ngo K, Omstead V, Otto S, Oyama A, Pena N, Pham T, Phillips E, Pom CA, Potekhina L, Ransford S, Ray PL, Rette D, Reynoldson C, Rimorin C, Rocha D, Ruiz A, Sanchez REA, Sawyer L, Sedeno-Cortes A, Sevigny JP, Shapovalova N, Shepard N, Shulga L, Sigler AR, Siverts L, Soliman S, Somasundaram S, Staats B, Stewart K, Szelenyi E, Tieu M, Trader C, Tran A, van Velthoven CTJ, Walker M, Wang Y, Weed N, Wirthlin M, Wood T, Wynalda B, Yao Z, Zhou T, Ariza J, Dee N, Reding M, Ronellenfitch K, Mufti S, Sunkin SM, Smith KA, Esposito L, Waters J, Thyagarajan B, Yao S, Lein ES, Zeng H, Levi BP, Ngai J, Ting JT, Tasic B. Cell. 2025 May 16:S0092-8674(25)00513-6. doi: 10.1016/j.cell.2025.05.002. PubMed 40403729.
Backbone
  Vector backbone: pAAV2
  Vector type: AAV
Growth in bacteria
  Bacterial resistance: Ampicillin, 100 μg/mL
  Growth temperature: 37°C
  Growth strain: NEB Stable
  Copy number: High Copy
Gene/Insert
  Gene/Insert name: SYFP2
  Species: Synthetic
  Promoter: minBG
  Cloning method: Gibson Cloning
Terms and licenses: Academic/Nonprofit Terms; Industry Terms: Not Available to Industry
Depositor comments: 5' Cloning Site: SgrAI (destroyed), 3' Cloning Site: SgrAI (destroyed). Please visit https://doi.org/10.1101/2024.06.10.597244 for bioRxiv preprint.
How to cite: AiP1772 - pAAV-AiE2403m-minBG-SYFP2-WPRE-BGHpA was a gift from Allen Institute for Brain Science & Bosiljka Tasic (Addgene plasmid # 214539 ; http://n2t.net/addgene:214539 ; RRID:Addgene_214539)
